Addgene plasmid #11605: pcDNA3 proHB-EGF NC
Depositing lab: Rosalyn Adam. Publication: Trafficking of nuclear heparin-binding epidermal growth factor-like growth factor into an epidermal growth factor receptor-dependent autocrine loop in response to oxidative stress. Kim J, Adam RM, Freeman MR. Cancer Res. 2005 Sep 15. 65(18):8242-9. 10.1158/0008-5472.CAN-05-0942 PubMed 16166300.
Backbone
  Vector backbone: pcDNA3.1-myc/His(A)
  Backbone manufacturer: Invitrogen
  Backbone size w/o insert (bp): 5500
  Vector type: Mammalian Expression
  Selectable markers: Neomycin (select with G418)
Growth in bacteria
  Bacterial resistance: Ampicillin, 100 μg/mL
  Growth temperature: 37°C
  Growth strain: DH5alpha
  Copy number: High Copy
Gene/Insert
  Gene/Insert name: HB-EGF (alt name: proHB-EGF)
  Species: H. sapiens (human)
  Insert size (bp): 667
  Mutation: Non-cleavable HB-EGF: Pro149 to Thr160 replaced with CD4 JM domain.
  Entrez Gene: HBEGF (a.k.a. DTR, DTS, DTSF, HEGFL)
  Cloning method: Restriction Enzyme; 5′ cloning site HindIII (not destroyed); 3′ cloning site ApaI (not destroyed)
  Sequencing primers: 5′ CMV-F; 3′ BGH-rev
Resource information
  A portion of this plasmid was derived from a plasmid made by: We received a proHB-EGF plasmid incorporating the CD4 JM domain from Michael Klagsbrun, Vascular Biology Research program, Children's Hospital Boston. The original citation is Suzuki et al., 1997. J Biol Chem 272(50), 31730-737.
Terms and licenses: Academic/Nonprofit Terms; Industry Terms: Not Available to Industry
Depositor comments: JM domain of HB-EGF replaced with JM domain of CD4 (PVENPLYTYDHT replaced with KVLPTWSTPVQP). The original citation is Suzuki et al., 1997. J Biol Chem 272(50), 31730-737.
How to cite: pcDNA3 proHB-EGF NC was a gift from Rosalyn Adam (Addgene plasmid # 11605 ; http://n2t.net/addgene:11605 ; RRID:Addgene_11605)
