[The description below was written by a language model from this plasmid's Addgene catalogue record.]
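Description:
pcDNA3 proHB-EGF NC is a mammalian expression plasmid built on the Invitrogen pcDNA3.1-myc/His(A) backbone (about 5.5 kb without insert). It carries a roughly 667 bp human HBEGF insert encoding a non-cleavable form of the membrane-anchored precursor proHB-EGF. It is maintained in E. coli as a high-copy plasmid under ampicillin selection. A neomycin resistance marker allows G418 selection of stably transfected mammalian cells. The insert was cloned between HindIII and ApaI, both of which remain intact. The listed sequencing primers (CMV forward and BGH reverse) fit the usual pcDNA3.1 arrangement, in which a CMV promoter drives the insert and a bovine growth hormone polyadenylation signal follows it. No feature table is provided to confirm this. The record also does not say whether the open reading frame reads through into the backbone's C-terminal myc/His tags.

The defining feature is the "NC" mutation. The juxtamembrane segment of HB-EGF, from Pro149 to Thr160, has been replaced with the corresponding juxtamembrane domain of CD4. This region contains the site at which proHB-EGF is normally processed to shed the soluble growth factor ectodomain. Swapping it for the CD4 sequence therefore yields a precursor that resists cleavage and stays tethered to the membrane. This chimeric portion was derived from an earlier proHB-EGF plasmid obtained from another laboratory.

The construct serves as a shedding-deficient comparison to wild-type proHB-EGF. It helps separate effects that require release of soluble HB-EGF from those of the intact precursor. The associated publication examined trafficking of nuclear HB-EGF into an EGF receptor-dependent autocrine loop in response to oxidative stress.
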