>Addgene plasmid #11605 | pcDNA3 proHB-EGF NC | addgene partial sequence | sequence record 18355 | 11605 with BGH-rev
TGATGGTGATGATGACCGGTATGCATATTCAGATCCTCTTCTGAGATGAGTTTTTGTTCGAACCGCGGGC
CCGTGGGAATTAGTCATGCCCAACTTCACTTTCTCTTCATTTTCCACATCATAACCTCCTCTCCTATGGT
ACCTAAACATGAGAAGCCCCACGATGACCAGCAGACAGACAGATGACAGCACCACAGCCACCACGGCCAG
GATGGTTGGCTGCACCGGGGTGGACCATGTGGGCAGAACCTTGAGGCTCAGCCCATGACACCTCTCTCCA
TGGTAACCCGGGTGGCAGATGCAGGAGGGAGCCCGGAGCTCCTTCACATATTTGCATTCTCCATGGATGC
AGAAGTCCTTGTATTTCCGAAGACATGGGTCCCTCTTCTTCCCTAGCCCCTTGCCTTTCTTCTTTCTTTT
CCCGTGCTCCTCCTTGTTTGGTGTGGCCAGTGCTTGTGGCTTGGAGGATAAAGTGACTCTCAAAAGGTCC
AGATCTGCCTCTTGCAAGTCACGGACTTTCCGGTCCCGGCCGCCTCCTAGGGGTAGCAGCTGGTCCGTGG
ATACAGTGGGAGGGTCCGGGTTGCTGGTTCCAGCAGCTAGCCCTCTCCGAAGCCGCTCCAGGCTCTCGCC
AGTCACCAGTGCCGAGAGAACTGCAGCCAGAAAGAGCTTCAGCACCACCGACGGCAGCAGCTTCATAAGC
TTAACTAGCCAGCTTGGGTCTCCCTATAGTGAGTCGTATTAATTTCGATAAGCCAGTAAGCAGTGGGTTC
TCTAGTTAGCCAGAGAGCTCTGCTTATATAGACCTCCCACCGTACACGCCTACCGCCCATTTGCGTCAAT
GGGGCGGAGTTGTTACGACATTTTGGAAAGTCCCGTTGATTTTGGTGCCAAAACAAACTCCCATTGACGT
CAATGGGGTGGAGACTTGGAAATCCCCGTGAGTCAAACCGCTAT
